Addgene plasmid #139595: pET28a-KinL
Purpose: expresses KinL in E. coli
Depositing lab: Emily Balskus. Depositing organization: Harvard University. Publication: Glutamic acid is a carrier for hydrazine during the biosyntheses of fosfazinomycin and kinamycin. Wang KA, Ng TL, Wang P, Huang Z, Balskus EP, van der Donk WA. Nat Commun. 2018 Sep 11;9(1):3687. doi: 10.1038/s41467-018-06083-7. PubMed 30206228.
Backbone
  Vector backbone: pET28a
  Backbone size w/o insert (bp): 5308
  Vector type: Bacterial Expression
Growth in bacteria
  Bacterial resistance: Kanamycin, 50 μg/mL
  Growth temperature: 37°C
  Growth strain: DH5alpha
  Copy number: High Copy
Gene/Insert
  Gene/Insert name: kinL
  Species: Streptomyces murayamaensis ATCC 21414
  Insert size (bp): 1504
  Promoter: T7
  Tag / fusion protein: hexahistidine (N terminal on backbone)
  Cloning method: Gibson Cloning
  Sequencing primers: 5′ T7; 3′ T7 Rev
Terms and licenses: Academic/Nonprofit Terms; Industry Terms: Not Available to Industry
How to cite: pET28a-KinL was a gift from Emily Balskus (Addgene plasmid # 139595 ; http://n2t.net/addgene:139595 ; RRID:Addgene_139595)
