[The description below was written by a language model from this plasmid's Addgene catalogue record and pLannotate feature annotations shown in this document.]
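Description:
pET28a-KinL is a bacterial expression plasmid built on the pET28a backbone for producing the KinL protein from Streptomyces murayamaensis ATCC 21414 in E. coli. The kinL insert (about 1.5 kb) was introduced by Gibson cloning, giving a sequenced construct of roughly 6.8 kb. The plasmid replicates from a ColE1/pBR322-type origin accompanied by the bom region and the rop gene, is selected with kanamycin through the aph(3')-Ia resistance gene, and also carries an f1 phage origin. The catalogue lists it as high copy, although rop normally moderates copy number in pET vectors. Several short annotations, such as the tetracycline-resistance fragments and a partial AmpR promoter, are backbone remnants rather than functional elements.

Expression is driven by the T7 promoter, which is followed by a lac operator and the strong ribosome binding site from T7 gene 10, and ends at the T7 terminator. The plasmid-borne lacI gene supplies lac repressor, so transcription stays repressed until IPTG or lactose is added, and a host supplying T7 RNA polymerase is needed for expression. KinL is fused at its N terminus to the backbone hexahistidine tag, followed by a thrombin cleavage site that allows tag removal after nickel-affinity purification. The tag-related hits labelled as capTEV, 9xHis and SET1 fragments are most likely partial matches to standard pET28a His-tag and flanking sequences. A His-coding stretch lies downstream of the insert, but the record does not indicate whether it is translated.

The associated publication concerns hydrazine carriage by glutamic acid in fosfazinomycin and kinamycin biosynthesis, so the plasmid is suited to making recombinant KinL for biochemical study of the kinamycin pathway. The record does not state the specific enzymatic role of KinL.
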