Features (pLannotate 1.2.2; 20 found; start..end, strand, type, name):
    103..121     +  promoter       T7 promoter: promoter for bacteriophage T7 RNA polymerase
    122..146     +  protein_bind   lac operator: The lac repressor binds to the lac operator to inhibit transcription in E. coli. This inhibition can be relieved by adding lactose or isopropyl-β-D-thiogalactopyranoside (IPTG). lac repressor encoded by lacI
    161..183     +  RBS            RBS: efficient ribosome binding site from bacteriophage T7 gene 10 (Olins and Rangwala, 1989)
    202..218     +  CDS            capTEV™ (fragment): composite tag for in vivo biotinylation, TEV protease cleavage, and 6xHis tagging
    229..246     +  CDS            thrombin site: thrombin recognition and cleavage site
   1774..1791    +  CDS            9xHis (fragment): 9xHis affinity tag
   1801..1850    +  CDS            SET1 (fragment): solubility-enhancement tag derived from T7 phage gene 10B
   1858..1905    +  terminator     T7 terminator: transcription terminator for bacteriophage T7 RNA polymerase
   1942..2370    +  rep_origin     f1 ori (sequence partly withheld): f1 bacteriophage origin of replication; arrow indicates direction of (+) strand synthesis
   2423..2480    +  promoter       AmpR promoter (fragment): bla
   2489..3304    -  CDS            KanR: aminoglycoside phosphotransferase; aph(3')-Ia; confers resistance to kanamycin in bacteria or G418 (Geneticin®) in eukaryotes
   3426..4014    +  rep_origin     ori: high-copy-number ColE1/pMB1/pBR322/pUC origin of replication
   4200..4339    -  misc_feature   bom: basis of mobility region from pBR322
   4441..4632    -  CDS            rop: Rop protein, which maintains plasmids at low copy number; rop
   4649..5029    +  CDS            YPB1_ECOLX: Protein predicted: Swiss-Prot protein existence level 4. From Escherichia coli.
   5101..5392    -  CDS            TcR (fragment): tetracycline efflux protein; tet; confers resistance to tetracycline
   5407..5428    -  protein_bind   CAP binding site: CAP binding activates transcription in the presence of cAMP. E. coli catabolite activator protein
   5441..6523    -  CDS            lacI: lac repressor; lacI; The lac repressor binds to the lac operator to inhibit transcription in E. coli. This inhibition can be relieved by adding lactose or isopropyl-β-D-thiogalactopyranoside (IPTG).
   6524..6601    -  promoter       lacI promoter: lacI
   6609..81      -  CDS            TcR (fragment) (across the origin): tetracycline efflux protein; tet; confers resistance to tetracycline
>Addgene plasmid #139595 | pET28a-KinL | addgene full sequence | sequence record 273450 | Addgene NGS Result
GTGATGTCGGCGATATAGGCGCCAGCAACCGCACCTGTGGCGCCGGTGATGCCGGCCACGATGCGTCCGG
CGTAGAGGATCGAGATCTCGATCCCGCGAAATTAATACGACTCACTATAGGGGAATTGTGAGCGGATAAC
AATTCCCCTCTAGAAATAATTTTGTTTAACTTTAAGAAGGAGATATACCATGGGCAGCAGCCATCATCAT
CATCATCACAGCAGCGGCCTGGTGCCGCGCGGCAGCCATATGTACTCCCGGTCGTGGTCCAGCCCCTTCT
CCGAGGCGGGCGGCACAGGACGTCCCGCGTTCGTCACCGAGTTCGGCCTGTGGACCGACGAACAGGCCGC
TGCGGCCGAGCAGATCGAGGCCTCGCTCGACGAGATCGACCTGGTCCGCCTCGCCTTCGCCGACCCGCAC
GGGCTGGCCCGCTCCAAGACGCTGACCGTGGACGCGTTCCGCTCGGTCCTGCGCAACGGCATGGACTTCA
GCTCGGGCCCGTTCATCTTCGACACCGGCCACGCGGCCGCCCTGGACTTCCTCGCCGACCCGGGCGTCGG
CGTCGACGAGATCGCGGGCGCGGGCAGCTTCGTGCTGGTCCCGGACCCGCTGACGTTCCAGGTGCTCCCC
CACGAGGGACCGCGCACCGCGTGGGTGCTCGGTGACGAGTATCTGCGCGACGGCTCCCCGCACCCGCTCT
CCGCGCGGAACGTGCTGCGCCAGGTCGTCGCCCGGTACGCGGCCCGCGACCTCACCCCGGTGCTCGGCCT
GGAGGTCGAGTGGTACCTGACCCGCAAGCTCGCGGGTCCGCCCGGGAACGCGGGCAACGGCTTCGGCCTC
CAGGGCGCGGCCCCCAAGGTCGAGGCGATGAACTCGGGCTACCAGTTCAACCTGGACGCCAACTACGACT
CGGTGGCCCACTTCACCAGCCCGCTGGCGATGAAGCTGCTCGAACTCGGCCTGCCGCTGCGCTCGATCGA
GCACGAGTCGGGCCCGGGCCAGATCGAGACGACCTTCAACCCGATGCACGCGCTGGACACCGCCGACGCG
ATGCTCCTGTTCCGCACCGTGGTCAAGCAGACCGCCGCGCGCCAGGGCTACCACGCCTCCTTCATGGCGC
TGCCCCGCGTCGACAGCTTCGACCCGTGCGGCTGGCATCTGCACCAGTCGGTGATGGACAGCACGAACGG
GCGCAACCTCTTCGCGGCCGACGGCGGCGGCATCTCGGACCAGGGCAAGGCGTACATCGACGGGCTGCTC
TCCCGCGCCCGCGACCTGTGTCTGCTCTCGGTCCCCACCGTCAACGGCTACCGCCGCATGGGCGCGGACT
TCTCGCTCTCGCCGACCCGTCTCGGCTGGAGCTACGAGGACCGCAGCGCGATGATCCGGGTGGTCGGCGG
CGGCGCCGGCACGCACATCGAGAACCGGGTGGGCGAGCCCACCGCCAACCCGTACCTCAACATCGCCGCC
CAGCTCTCCGCCGGGTTCGACGGCATGGCCACCGAGGTCGGCGCGAGCACGCGGGAGAGCGGCGAGGAGT
CATACGAGACGCTGCCGCAGGACCTCGGCGAGGCGCTGGAGGCCTTCCGGGCCGGTCAGGCCGCCGAACT
GCTCGGCAAGCCGCTGGCCGCCACCCTGGCCAAGCTGAAGGAGAGCGAGCTGTCCCGCTACGAGGCCTGG
CGCGCGGCCGAGCGGCCCGCCGACGGCCAGGTCACCGAGTGGGAGCAGCGCGAATACTTCGAGGCCTTCT
GAAAGCTTGCGGCCGCACTCGAGCACCACCACCACCACCACTGAGATCCGGCTGCTAACAAAGCCCGAAA
GGAAGCTGAGTTGGCTGCTGCCACCGCTGAGCAATAACTAGCATAACCCCTTGGGGCCTCTAAACGGGTC
TTGAGGGGTTTTTTGCTGAAAGGAGGAACTATATCCGGATTGGCGAATGGG
[124 nt withheld, positions 1942-2065]
C
[91 nt withheld, positions 2067-2157]
A
[49 nt withheld, positions 2159-2207]
CCTTTGACGTTGGAGTCCACGTTCTTT
[37 nt withheld, positions 2235-2271]
ACCCTATCTCGGTCTATTCTTTTGATTTATAAGGGATTTTGCCGATTTCGGCCTATTGGTTAAAAAATGA
GCTGATTTAACAAAAATTTAACGCGAATTTTAACAAAATATTAACGCTTACAATTTAGGTGGCACTTTTC
GGGGAAATGTGCGCGGAACCCCTATTTGTTTATTTTTCTAAATACATTCAAATATGTATCCGCTCATGAA
TTAATTCTTAGAAAAACTCATCGAGCATCAAATGAAACTGCAATTTATTCATATCAGGATTATCAATACC
ATATTTTTGAAAAAGCCGTTTCTGTAATGAAGGAGAAAACTCACCGAGGCAGTTCCATAGGATGGCAAGA
TCCTGGTATCGGTCTGCGATTCCGACTCGTCCAACATCAATACAACCTATTAATTTCCCCTCGTCAAAAA
TAAGGTTATCAAGTGAGAAATCACCATGAGTGACGACTGAATCCGGTGAGAATGGCAAAAGTTTATGCAT
TTCTTTCCAGACTTGTTCAACAGGCCAGCCATTACGCTCGTCATCAAAATCACTCGCATCAACCAAACCG
TTATTCATTCGTGATTGCGCCTGAGCGAGACGAAATACGCGATCGCTGTTAAAAGGACAATTACAAACAG
GAATCGAATGCAACCGGCGCAGGAACACTGCCAGCGCATCAACAATATTTTCACCTGAATCAGGATATTC
TTCTAATACCTGGAATGCTGTTTTCCCGGGGATCGCAGTGGTGAGTAACCATGCATCATCAGGAGTACGG
ATAAAATGCTTGATGGTCGGAAGAGGCATAAATTCCGTCAGCCAGTTTAGTCTGACCATCTCATCTGTAA
CATCATTGGCAACGCTACCTTTGCCATGTTTCAGAAACAACTCTGGCGCATCGGGCTTCCCATACAATCG
ATAGATTGTCGCACCTGATTGCCCGACATTATCGCGAGCCCATTTATACCCATATAAATCAGCATCCATG
TTGGAATTTAATCGCGGCCTAGAGCAAGACGTTTCCCGTTGAATATGGCTCATAACACCCCTTGTATTAC
TGTTTATGTAAGCAGACAGTTTTATTGTTCATGACCAAAATCCCTTAACGTGAGTTTTCGTTCCACTGAG
CGTCAGACCCCGTAGAAAAGATCAAAGGATCTTCTTGAGATCCTTTTTTTCTGCGCGTAATCTGCTGCTT
GCAAACAAAAAAACCACCGCTACCAGCGGTGGTTTGTTTGCCGGATCAAGAGCTACCAACTCTTTTTCCG
AAGGTAACTGGCTTCAGCAGAGCGCAGATACCAAATACTGTCCTTCTAGTGTAGCCGTAGTTAGGCCACC
ACTTCAAGAACTCTGTAGCACCGCCTACATACCTCGCTCTGCTAATCCTGTTACCAGTGGCTGCTGCCAG
TGGCGATAAGTCGTGTCTTACCGGGTTGGACTCAAGACGATAGTTACCGGATAAGGCGCAGCGGTCGGGC
TGAACGGGGGGTTCGTGCACACAGCCCAGCTTGGAGCGAACGACCTACACCGAACTGAGATACCTACAGC
GTGAGCTATGAGAAAGCGCCACGCTTCCCGAAGGGAGAAAGGCGGACAGGTATCCGGTAAGCGGCAGGGT
CGGAACAGGAGAGCGCACGAGGGAGCTTCCAGGGGGAAACGCCTGGTATCTTTATAGTCCTGTCGGGTTT
CGCCACCTCTGACTTGAGCGTCGATTTTTGTGATGCTCGTCAGGGGGGCGGAGCCTATGGAAAAACGCCA
GCAACGCGGCCTTTTTACGGTTCCTGGCCTTTTGCTGGCCTTTTGCTCACATGTTCTTTCCTGCGTTATC
CCCTGATTCTGTGGATAACCGTATTACCGCCTTTGAGTGAGCTGATACCGCTCGCCGCAGCCGAACGACC
GAGCGCAGCGAGTCAGTGAGCGAGGAAGCGGAAGAGCGCCTGATGCGGTATTTTCTCCTTACGCATCTGT
GCGGTATTTCACACCGCAATGGTGCACTCTCAGTACAATCTGCTCTGATGCCGCATAGTTAAGCCAGTAT
ACACTCCGCTATCGCTACGTGACTGGGTCATGGCTGCGCCCCGACACCCGCCAACACCCGCTGACGCGCC
CTGACGGGCTTGTCTGCTCCCGGCATCCGCTTACAGACAAGCTGTGACCGTCTCCGGGAGCTGCATGTGT
CAGAGGTTTTCACCGTCATCACCGAAACGCGCGAGGCAGCTGCGGTAAAGCTCATCAGCGTGGTCGTGAA
GCGATTCACAGATGTCTGCCTGTTCATCCGCGTCCAGCTCGTTGAGTTTCTCCAGAAGCGTTAATGTCTG
GCTTCTGATAAAGCGGGCCATGTTAAGGGCGGTTTTTTCCTGTTTGGTCACTGATGCCTCCGTGTAAGGG
GGATTTCTGTTCATGGGGGTAATGATACCGATGAAACGAGAGAGGATGCTCACGATACGGGTTACTGATG
ATGAACATGCCCGGTTACTGGAACGTTGTGAGGGTAAACAACTGGCGGTATGGATGCGGCGGGACCAGAG
AAAAATCACTCAGGGTCAATGCCAGCGCTTCGTTAATACAGATGTAGGTGTTCCACAGGGTAGCCAGCAG
CATCCTGCGATGCAGATCCGGAACATAATGGTGCAGGGCGCTGACTTCCGCGTTTCCAGACTTTACGAAA
CACGGAAACCGAAGACCATTCATGTTGTTGCTCAGGTCGCAGACGTTTTGCAGCAGCAGTCGCTTCACGT
TCGCTCGCGTATCGGTGATTCATTCTGCTAACCAGTAAGGCAACCCCGCCAGCCTAGCCGGGTCCTCAAC
GACAGGAGCACGATCATGCGCACCCGTGGGGCCGCCATGCCGGCGATAATGGCCTGCTTCTCGCCGAAAC
GTTTGGTGGCGGGACCAGTGACGAAGGCTTGAGCGAGGGCGTGCAAGATTCCGAATACCGCAAGCGACAG
GCCGATCATCGTCGCGCTCCAGCGAAAGCGGTCCTCGCCGAAAATGACCCAGAGCGCTGCCGGCACCTGT
CCTACGAGTTGCATGATAAAGAAGACAGTCATAAGTGCGGCGACGATAGTCATGCCCCGCGCCCACCGGA
AGGAGCTGACTGGGTTGAAGGCTCTCAAGGGCATCGGTCGAGATCCCGGTGCCTAATGAGTGAGCTAACT
TACATTAATTGCGTTGCGCTCACTGCCCGCTTTCCAGTCGGGAAACCTGTCGTGCCAGCTGCATTAATGA
ATCGGCCAACGCGCGGGGAGAGGCGGTTTGCGTATTGGGCGCCAGGGTGGTTTTTCTTTTCACCAGTGAG
ACGGGCAACAGCTGATTGCCCTTCACCGCCTGGCCCTGAGAGAGTTGCAGCAAGCGGTCCACGCTGGTTT
GCCCCAGCAGGCGAAAATCCTGTTTGATGGTGGTTAACGGCGGGATATAACATGAGCTGTCTTCGGTATC
GTCGTATCCCACTACCGAGATATCCGCACCAACGCGCAGCCCGGACTCGGTAATGGCGCGCATTGCGCCC
AGCGCCATCTGATCGTTGGCAACCAGCATCGCAGTGGGAACGATGCCCTCATTCAGCATTTGCATGGTTT
GTTGAAAACCGGACATGGCACTCCAGTCGCCTTCCCGTTCCGCTATCGGCTGAATTTGATTGCGAGTGAG
ATATTTATGCCAGCCAGCCAGACGCAGACGCGCCGAGACAGAACTTAATGGGCCCGCTAACAGCGCGATT
TGCTGGTGACCCAATGCGACCAGATGCTCCACGCCCAGTCGCGTACCGTCTTCATGGGAGAAAATAATAC
TGTTGATGGGTGTCTGGTCAGAGACATCAAGAAATAACGCCGGAACATTAGTGCAGGCAGCTTCCACAGC
AATGGCATCCTGGTCATCCAGCGGATAGTTAATGATCAGCCCACTGACGCGTTGCGCGAGAAGATTGTGC
ACCGCCGCTTTACAGGCTTCGACGCCGCTTCGTTCTACCATCGACACCACCACGCTGGCACCCAGTTGAT
CGGCGCGAGATTTAATCGCCGCGACAATTTGCGACGGCGCGTGCAGGGCCAGACTGGAGGTGGCAACGCC
AATCAGCAACGACTGTTTGCCCGCCAGTTGTTGTGCCACGCGGTTGGGAATGTAATTCAGCTCCGCCATC
GCCGCTTCCACTTTTTCCCGCGTTTTCGCAGAAACGTGGCTGGCCTGGTTCACCACGCGGGAAACGGTCT
GATAAGAGACACCGGCATACTCTGCGACATCGTATAACGTTACTGGTTTCACATTCACCACCCTGAATTG
ACTCTCTTCCGGGCGCTATCATGCCATACCGCGAAAGGTTTTGCGCCATTCGATGGTGTCCGGGATCTCG
ACGCTCTCCCTTATGCGACTCCTGCATTAGGAAGCAGCCCAGTAGTAGGTTGAGGCCGTTGAGCACCGCC
GCCGCAAGGAATGGTGCATGCAAGGAGATGGCGCCCAACAGTCCCCCGGCCACGGGGCCTGCCACCATAC
CCACGCCGAAACAAGCGCTCATGAGCCCGAAGTGGCGAGCCCGATCTTCCCCATCG
